Addgene plasmid #61450: pFF745
Purpose: IPTG-inducible SCRIBE_kanR(ON)
Depositing lab: Timothy Lu. Depositing organization: Massachusetts Institute of Technology. Publication: Synthetic biology. Genomically encoded analog memory with precise in vivo DNA writing in living cell populations. Farzadfard F, Lu TK. Science. 2014 Nov 14;346(6211):1256272. doi: 10.1126/science.1256272. PubMed 25395541.
Backbone
  Vector backbone: pZE32
  Backbone manufacturer: Expressys
  Vector type: Synthetic Biology
Growth in bacteria
  Bacterial resistance: Chloramphenicol, 25 μg/mL
  Growth temperature: 37°C
  Growth strain: DH5alpha
  Copy number: High Copy
Gene/Insert
  Gene/Insert name: SCRIBE_kanR(ON)
  Species: E. coli
  Promoter: pLacO
  Cloning method: Restriction Enzyme; 5′ cloning site PacI (not destroyed); 3′ cloning site MluI (not destroyed)
  Sequencing primers: 5′ TAAGAAACCATTATTATCATGAC; 3′ GGGCGGCGGATTTGTCCTAC
Terms and licenses: Academic/Nonprofit Terms; Industry Terms: Not Available to Industry
How to cite: pFF745 was a gift from Timothy Lu (Addgene plasmid # 61450 ; http://n2t.net/addgene:61450 ; RRID:Addgene_61450)
