[The description below was written by a language model from this plasmid's Addgene catalogue record and pLannotate feature annotations shown in this document.]
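Description:
pFF745 is a 4,021 bp bacterial synthetic-biology plasmid built on the pZE32 backbone. It replicates in E. coli from a high-copy ColE1-type origin and is selected with chloramphenicol through a cat gene driven by its own promoter and followed by the lambda t0 terminator. Its payload, cloned between PacI and MluI sites, is the SCRIBE_kanR(ON) cassette, expressed from a pLacO promoter. The annotation shows two lac operators next to a phage lambda PL-derived core promoter fragment, so transcription is repressed by LacI and switched on with IPTG.

Downstream of the promoter, the table shows a short (80 nt) kanamycin-resistance gene fragment in reverse orientation, followed by the E. coli retron Ec86 reverse transcriptase, a small fragment annotated as Gam, the full lambda Red Beta coding sequence, and the rrnB T1 terminator. The retron msr/msd RNA elements are not annotated, but the position of the kanR fragment upstream of the reverse transcriptase is consistent with its being embedded in the retron template region. On induction, the reverse transcriptase would then copy that template into single-stranded DNA inside the cell. Beta, a single-strand annealing recombinase, pairs this DNA with a complementary target and promotes its incorporation. The short Gam match probably reflects leftover lambda sequence upstream of bet rather than a functional gene.

The "kanR(ON)" name suggests that the ssDNA is meant to convert a defective kanR target into a functional one, although the record does not describe the target locus or host strain. The associated work concerns genomically encoded analog memory, in which exposure to an inducer is recorded as the fraction of a cell population carrying a precise DNA edit.
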