Features (pLannotate 1.2.2; 12 found; start..end, strand, type, name):
     17..33      +  protein_bind   lac operator: The lac repressor binds to the lac operator to inhibit transcription in E. coli. This inhibition can be relieved by adding lactose or isopropyl-β-D-thiogalactopyranoside (IPTG). lac repressor encoded by lacI
     40..56      +  protein_bind   lac operator: The lac repressor binds to the lac operator to inhibit transcription in E. coli. This inhibition can be relieved by adding lactose or isopropyl-β-D-thiogalactopyranoside (IPTG). lac repressor encoded by lacI
     56..88      +  promoter       PLtetO-1 promoter (fragment): modified phage lambda PL promoter with tet operator sites (Lutz and Bujard, 1997)
    197..276     -  CDS            KanR (fragment): aminoglycoside phosphotransferase; aph(3')-Ia; confers resistance to kanamycin
    318..1277    +  CDS            RT86_ECOLX: Protein predicted: Swiss-Prot protein existence level 4. Participates in the synthesis of a msDNA (a branched RNA linked by a 2',5'-phosphodiester linkage to a single-stranded DNA) of unknown function. The retron transcript serves as primer and template to the reaction, and codes for the RT. From Escherichia coli.
   1287..1311    +  CDS            Gam (fragment): inhibitor of the host RecBCD nuclease in the λ Red system; gam; protects the double-stranded DNA substrate for recombination
   1317..2102    +  CDS            Beta: single-stranded DNA binding recombinase in the λ Red system; bet; mediates pairing of a single-stranded DNA with a complementary target
   2120..2206    +  terminator     rrnB T1 terminator: Escherichia coli rrnB; transcription terminator T1 from the E. coli rrnB gene
   2370..2958    -  rep_origin     ori: high-copy-number ColE1/pMB1/pBR322/pUC origin of replication
   3046..3140    -  terminator     lambda t0 terminator: transcription terminator from phage lambda
   3161..3820    -  CDS            CmR: chloramphenicol acetyltransferase; cat; confers resistance to chloramphenicol
   3821..3923    -  promoter       cat promoter: promoter of the E. coli cat gene encoding chloramphenicol acetyltransferase
>Addgene plasmid #61450 | pFF745 | depositor full sequence | sequence record 100020 | pFF745 sequence 4021 bps
CTCGAGATGCTAGCAATTGTGAGCGGATAACAATTGACATTGTGAGCGGATAACAAGATACTGAGCACAT
CAGCAGGACGCACTGACCTTAATTAAATGCGCACCCTTAGCGAGAGGTTTATCATTAAGGTCAACCTCTG
GATGTTGTTTCGGCATCCTGCATTGAATCTGAGTTACTGTCTGTTTTCCTGAATTCCGATAGATTGTCGC
ACCTGATTGCCCGACATTATCGCGGGCCCATTTATACCCATATAAATCAGCATCCATGTTGGAATTCAGG
AAACCCGTTTTTTCTGACGTAAGGGTGCGCAACTTTCATGAAATCCGCTGAATATTTGAACACTTTTAGA
TTGAGAAATCTCGGCCTACCTGTCATGAACAATTTGCATGACATGTCTAAGGCGACTCGCATATCTGTTG
AAACACTTCGGTTGTTAATCTATACAGCTGATTTTCGCTATAGGATCTACACTGTAGAAAAGAAAGGCCC
AGAGAAGAGAATGAGAACCATTTACCAACCTTCTCGAGAACTTAAAGCCTTACAAGGATGGGTTCTACGT
AACATTTTAGATAAACTGTCGTCATCTCCTTTTTCTATTGGATTTGAAAAGCACCAATCTATTTTGAATA
ATGCTACCCCGCATATTGGGGCAAACTTTATACTGAATATTGATTTGGAGGATTTTTTCCCAAGTTTAAC
TGCTAACAAAGTTTTTGGAGTGTTCCATTCTCTTGGTTATAATCGACTAATATCTTCAGTTTTGACAAAA
ATATGTTGTTATAAAAATCTGCTACCACAAGGTGCTCCATCATCACCTAAATTAGCTAATCTAATATGTT
CTAAACTTGATTATCGTATTCAGGGTTATGCAGGTAGTCGGGGCTTGATATATACGAGATATGCCGATGA
CCTCACCTTATCTGCACAGTCTATGAAAAAGGTTGTTAAAGCACGTGATTTTTTATTTTCTATAATCCCA
AGTGAAGGATTGGTTATTAACTCAAAAAAAACTTGTATTAGTGGGCCTCGTAGTCAGAGGAAAGTTACAG
GTTTAGTTATTTCACAAGAGAAAGTTGGGATAGGTAGAGAAAAATATAAAGAAATTAGAGCAAAGATACA
TCATATATTTTGCGGTAAGTCTTCTGAGATAGAACACGTTAGGGGATGGTTGTCATTTATTTTAAGTGTG
GATTCAAAAAGCCATAGGAGATTAATAACTTATATTAGCAAATTAGAAAAAAAATATGGAAAGAACCCTT
TAAATAAAGCGAAGACCTAAGGATCCGGTTGATATTGATTCAGAGGTATAAAACGAATGAGTACTGCACT
CGCAACGCTGGCTGGGAAGCTGGCTGAACGTGTCGGCATGGATTCTGTCGACCCACAGGAACTGATCACC
ACTCTTCGCCAGACGGCATTTAAAGGTGATGCCAGCGATGCGCAGTTCATCGCATTACTGATCGTTGCCA
ACCAGTACGGCCTTAATCCGTGGACGAAAGAAATTTACGCCTTTCCTGATAAGCAGAATGGCATCGTTCC
GGTGGTGGGCGTTGATGGCTGGTCCCGCATCATCAATGAAAACCAGCAGTTTGATGGCATGGACTTTGAG
CAGGACAATGAATCCTGTACATGCCGGATTTACCGCAAGGACCGTAATCATCCGATCTGCGTTACCGAAT
GGATGGATGAATGCCGCCGCGAACCATTCAAAACTCGCGAAGGCAGAGAAATCACGGGGCCGTGGCAGTC
GCATCCCAAACGGATGTTACGTCATAAAGCCATGATTCAGTGTGCCCGTCTGGCCTTCGGATTTGCTGGT
ATCTATGACAAGGATGAAGCCGAGCGCATTGTCGAAAATACTGCATACACTGCAGAACGTCAGCCGGAAC
GCGACATCACTCCGGTTAACGATGAAACCATGCAGGAGATTAACACTCTGCTGATCGCCCTGGATAAAAC
ATGGGATGACGACTTATTGCCGCTCTGTTCCCAGATATTTCGCCGCGACATTCGTGCATCGTCAGAACTG
ACACAGGCCGAAGCAGTAAAAGCTCTTGGATTCCTGAAACAGAAAGCCGCAGAGCAGAAGGTGGCAGCAT
GAACGCGTGCTAGAGGCATCAAATAAAACGAAAGGCTCAGTCGAAAGACTGGGCCTTTCGTTTTATCTGT
TGTTTGTCGGTGAACGCTCTCCTGAGTAGGACAAATCCGCCGCCCTAGACCTAGGCGTTCGGCTGCGGCG
AGCGGTATCAGCTCACTCAAAGGCGGTAATACGGTTATCCACAGAATCAGGGGATAACGCAGGAAAGAAC
ATGTGAGCAAAAGGCCAGCAAAAGGCCAGGAACCGTAAAAAGGCCGCGTTGCTGGCGTTTTTCCATAGGC
TCCGCCCCCCTGACGAGCATCACAAAAATCGACGCTCAAGTCAGAGGTGGCGAAACCCGACAGGACTATA
AAGATACCAGGCGTTTCCCCCTGGAAGCTCCCTCGTGCGCTCTCCTGTTCCGACCCTGCCGCTTACCGGA
TACCTGTCCGCCTTTCTCCCTTCGGGAAGCGTGGCGCTTTCTCAATGCTCACGCTGTAGGTATCTCAGTT
CGGTGTAGGTCGTTCGCTCCAAGCTGGGCTGTGTGCACGAACCCCCCGTTCAGCCCGACCGCTGCGCCTT
ATCCGGTAACTATCGTCTTGAGTCCAACCCGGTAAGACACGACTTATCGCCACTGGCAGCAGCCACTGGT
AACAGGATTAGCAGAGCGAGGTATGTAGGCGGTGCTACAGAGTTCTTGAAGTGGTGGCCTAACTACGGCT
ACACTAGAAGGACAGTATTTGGTATCTGCGCTCTGCTGAAGCCAGTTACCTTCGGAAAAAGAGTTGGTAG
CTCTTGATCCGGCAAACAAACCACCGCTGGTAGCGGTGGTTTTTTTGTTTGCAAGCAGCAGATTACGCGC
AGAAAAAAAGGATCTCAAGAAGATCCTTTGATCTTTTCTACGGGGTCTGACGCTCAGTGGAACGAAAACT
CACGTTAAGGGATTTTGGTCATGACTAGTGCTTGGATTCTCACCAATAAAAAACGCCCGGCGGCAACCGA
GCGTTCTGAACAAATCCAGATGGAGTTCTGAGGTCATTACTGGATCTATCAACAGGAGTCCAAGCGAGCT
CGATATCAAATTACGCCCCGCCCTGCCACTCATCGCAGTACTGTTGTAATTCATTAAGCATTCTGCCGAC
ATGGAAGCCATCACAGACGGCATGATGAACCTGAATCGCCAGCGGCATCAGCACCTTGTCGCCTTGCGTA
TAATATTTGCCCATGGTGAAAACGGGGGCGAAGAAGTTGTCCATATTGGCCACGTTTAAATCAAAACTGG
TGAAACTCACCCAGGGATTGGCTGAGACGAAAAACATATTCTCAATAAACCCTTTAGGGAAATAGGCCAG
GTTTTCACCGTAACACGCCACATCTTGCGAATATATGTGTAGAAACTGCCGGAAATCGTCGTGGTATTCA
CTCCAGAGCGATGAAAACGTTTCAGTTTGCTCATGGAAAACGGTGTAACAAGGGTGAACACTATCCCATA
TCACCAGCTCACCGTCTTTCATTGCCATACGGAATTCCGGATGAGCATTCATCAGGCGGGCAAGAATGTG
AATAAAGGCCGGATAAAACTTGTGCTTATTTTTCTTTACGGTCTTTAAAAAGGCCGTAATATCCAGCTGA
ACGGTCTGGTTATAGGTACATTGAGCAACTGACTGAAATGCCTCAAAATGTTCTTTACGATGCCATTGGG
ATATATCAACGGTGGTATATCCAGTGATTTTTTTCTCCATTTTAGCTTCCTTAGCTCCTGAAAATCTCGA
TAACTCAAAAAATACGCCCGGTAGTGATCTTATTTCATTATGGTGAAAGTTGGAACCTCTTACGTGCCGA
TCAACGTCTCATTTTCGCCAGATATCGACGTCTAAGAAACCATTATTATCATGACATTAACCTATAAAAA
TAGGCGTATCACGAGGCCCTTTCGTCTTCAC
