>Addgene plasmid #61450 | pFF745 | addgene partial sequence | sequence record 100978 | pLTet-F 5'-ACTGAGCACATCAGCAGGAC-3'
TTATCATTAAGGTCAACCTCTGGATGTTGTTTCGGCATCCTGCATTGAATCTGAGTTACTGTCTGTTTTC
CTGAATTCCGATAGATTGTCGCACCTGATTGCCCGACATTATCGCGGGCCCATTTATACCCATATAAATC
AGCATCCATGTTGGAATTCAGGAAACCCGTTTTTTCTGACGTAAGGGTGCGCAACTTTCATGAAATCCGC
TGAATATTTGAACACTTTTAGATTGAGAAATCTCGGCCTACCTGTCATGAACAATTTGCATGACATGTCT
AAGGCGACTCGCATATCTGTTGAAACACTTCGGTTGTTAATCTATACAGCTGATTTTCGCTATAGGATCT
ACACTGTAGAAAAGAAAGGCCCAGAGAAGAGAATGAGAACCATTTACCAACCTTCTCGAGAACTTAAAGC
CTTACAAGGATGGGTTCTACGTAACATTTTAGATAAACTGTCGTCATCTCCTTTTTCTATTGGATTTGAA
AAGCACCAATCTATTTTGAATAATGCTACCCCGCATATTGGGGCAAACTTTATACTGAATATTGATTTGG
AGGATTTTTTCCCAAGTTTAACTGCTAACAAAGTTTTTGGAGTGTTCCATTCTCTTGGTTATAATCGACT
AATATCTTCAGTTTTGACAAAAATATGTTGTTATAAAAATCTGCTACCACAAGGTGCTCCATCATCACCT
AAATTAGCTAATCTAATATGTTCTAAACTTGATTATCGTATTCAGGGTTATGCAGGTAGTCGGGGCTTGA
TATATACGAGATATGCCGATGACCTCACCTTATCTGCACAGTCTATGAAAAAGGTTGTTAAAGCACGTGA
TTTTT
