>Addgene plasmid #61450 | pFF745 | addgene partial sequence | sequence record 103419 | pTC14_F1 5'-cctactcaggagagcgttca-3'
AGTCTTTCGACTGAGCCTTTCGTTTTATTTGATGCCTCTAGCACGCGTTCATGCTGCCACCTTCTGCTCT
GCGGCTTTCTGTTTCAGGAATCCAAGAGCTTTTACTGCTTCGGCCTGTGTCAGTTCTGACGATGCACGAA
TGTCGCGGCGAAATATCTGGGAACAGAGCGGCAATAAGTCGTCATCCCATGTTTTATCCAGGGCGATCAG
CAGAGTGTTAATCTCCTGCATGGTTTCATCGTTAACCGGAGTGATGTCGCGTTCCGGCTGACGTTCTGCA
GTGTATGCAGTATTTTCGACAATGCGCTCGGCTTCATCCTTGTCATAGATACCAGCAAATCCGAAGGCCA
GACGGGCACACTGAATCATGGCTTTATGACGTAACATCCGTTTGGGATGCGACTGCCACGGCCCCGTGAT
TTCTCTGCCTTCGCGAGTTTTGAATGGTTCGCGGCGGCATTCATCCATCCATTCGGTAACGCAGATCGGA
TGATTACGGTCCTTGCGGTAAATCCGGCATGTACAGGATTCATTGTCCTGCTCAAAGTCCATGCCATCAA
ACTGCTGGTTTTCATTGATGATGCGGGACCAGCCATCAACGCCCACCACCGGAACGATGCCATTCTGCTT
ATCAGGAAAGGCGTAAATTTCTTTCGTCCACGGATTAAGGCCGTACTGGTTGGCAACGATCAGTAATGCG
ATGAACTGCGCATCGCTGGCATCACCTTTAAATGCCGTCTGGCGAAGAGTGGTGATCAGTTCCTGTGGGT
CGACAGAATCCATGCCGACACGTTCAGCCAGCTTCCCAGCCAGCGTTGC
